Addgene plasmid #184674: pCytERM-miRFP670nano3
Purpose: Signal anchor of rabbit cytochrome p450 and miRFP670nano3
Depositing lab: Vladislav Verkhusha. Depositing organization: University of Helsinki. Publication: Single-domain near-infrared protein provides a scaffold for antigen-dependent fluorescent nanobodies. Oliinyk OS, Baloban M, Clark CL, Carey E, Pletnev S, Nimmerjahn A, Verkhusha VV. Nat Methods. 2022 May 23. pii: 10.1038/s41592-022-01467-6. doi: 10.1038/s41592-022-01467-6. PubMed 35606446.
Backbone
  Vector backbone: pN1
  Backbone manufacturer: Clontech
  Vector type: Mammalian Expression
  Selectable markers: Neomycin (select with G418)
Growth in bacteria
  Bacterial resistance: Kanamycin, 50 μg/mL
  Growth temperature: 37°C
  Growth strain: DH5alpha
  Copy number: High Copy
Gene/Insert
  Gene/Insert name: CytERM-miRFP670nano3
  Species: O. cuniculus (rabbit), Synthetic
  Insert size (bp): 573
  Promoter: CMV
  Tag / fusion protein: miRFP670nano3 (C terminal on insert)
  Cloning method: Restriction Enzyme; 5′ cloning site AgeI (not destroyed); 3′ cloning site NotI (not destroyed)
  Sequencing primers: 5′ CMV Forward; 3′ SV40pA-R
Terms and licenses: Academic/Nonprofit Terms; Industry Terms: Not Available to Industry
How to cite: pCytERM-miRFP670nano3 was a gift from Vladislav Verkhusha (Addgene plasmid # 184674 ; http://n2t.net/addgene:184674 ; RRID:Addgene_184674)
