[The description below was written by a language model from this plasmid's Addgene catalogue record and pLannotate feature annotations shown in this document.]
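Description:
pCytERM-miRFP670nano3 is a mammalian expression plasmid built on the Clontech pN1 backbone, in which a gene placed upstream in the multiple cloning site is fused to the N-terminus of a fluorescent protein. It replicates in E. coli from a high-copy ColE1/pUC-type origin and also carries an f1 phage origin. One NeoR/KanR (aminoglycoside phosphotransferase) gene provides both selections. A bacterial promoter drives it for kanamycin resistance in bacteria, and the SV40 early promoter drives it for G418 selection of transfected mammalian cells, with an HSV TK polyadenylation signal downstream.

The payload is a 573 bp fusion expressed from the human CMV immediate-early enhancer and promoter and terminated by an SV40 poly(A) signal. It consists of the CytERM sequence, the N-terminal signal anchor of rabbit cytochrome P450, followed by the near-infrared fluorescent protein miRFP670nano3 at the C-terminus. The automated annotation labels the short anchor segment as a mouse Cyp2c55 fragment and the fluorescent protein as miRFP670nano. These are nearest-homologue matches rather than contradictions of the catalogue entry, which specifies a rabbit origin and the nano3 variant. The miRFP670nano family is annotated as a set of single-domain proteins derived from a Nostoc punctiforme sequence, and they need biliverdin as a chromophore to fluoresce. A cytochrome P450 signal anchor generally tethers its fusion partner to the endoplasmic reticulum membrane facing the cytoplasm.

The record states only the composition of the construct, not a specific application. The design is consistent with near-infrared labelling of the ER in live mammalian cells, and constructs of this type are commonly used to assess how a fluorescent protein behaves when membrane-anchored.
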