Features (pLannotate 1.2.2; 17 found; start..end, strand, type, name):
      1..304     +  enhancer       CMV enhancer: human cytomegalovirus immediate early enhancer
    305..508     +  promoter       CMV promoter: human cytomegalovirus (CMV) immediate early promoter
    531..554     +  misc_feature   MCS (fragment): multiple cloning site
    598..684     +  CDS            Cyp2c55 (fragment): CP255_MOUSE - Also known as Cyp2c-55 From Mus musculus (Mouse).
    679..722     +  misc_feature   MCS (fragment): multiple cloning site
    730..1170    +  CDS            miRFP670nano: miRFP670nano is a basic (constitutively fluorescent) near ir fluorescent protein published in 2019, derived from Nostoc punctiforme. It has very low acid sensitivity. It requires the cofactor biliverdin for fluorescence.
   1189..1272    +  CDS            large T antigen (fragment): large T antigen from SV40 (simian virus 40)
   1295..1416    +  polyA_signal   SV40 poly(A) signal: SV40 polyadenylation signal
   1450..1878    -  rep_origin     f1 ori (sequence partly withheld): f1 bacteriophage origin of replication; arrow indicates direction of (+) strand synthesis
   1905..2009    +  promoter       AmpR promoter: bla
   2011..2368    +  promoter       SV40 promoter: SV40 enhancer and early promoter
   2403..3197    +  CDS            NeoR/KanR: aminoglycoside phosphotransferase from Tn5; aph(3')-II (or nptII); confers resistance to neomycin, kanamycin, and G418 (Geneticin®)
   3218..3370    +  CDS            ble (fragment): BLE_KLEPN - Experimental evidence at protein level: Swiss-Prot protein existence level 1. Binding protein with a strong affinity to the bleomycin family of antibiotics. Binds to CL990; an antimitotic-antibiotic compound. From Klebsiella pneumoniae.
   3429..3476    +  polyA_signal   HSV TK poly(A) signal: herpes simplex virus thymidine kinase polyadenylation signal (Cole and Stacy, 1985)
   3567..3583    -  polyA_signal   bGH poly(A) signal (fragment): bovine growth hormone polyadenylation signal
   3805..4393    +  rep_origin     ori: high-copy-number ColE1/pMB1/pBR322/pUC origin of replication
   4508..4567    +  enhancer       CMV enhancer (fragment): human cytomegalovirus immediate early enhancer
>Addgene plasmid #184674 | pCytERM-miRFP670nano3 | addgene full sequence | sequence record 367577 | Addgene NGS Result
CGTTACATAACTTACGGTAAATGGCCCGCCTGGCTGACCGCCCAACGACCCCCGCCCATTGACGTCAATA
ATGACGTATGTTCCCATAGTAACGCCAATAGGGACTTTCCATTGACGTCAATGGGTGGAGTATTTACGGT
AAACTGCCCACTTGGCAGTACATCAAGTGTATCATATGCCAAGTACGCCCCCTATTGACGTCAATGACGG
TAAATGGCCCGCCTGGCATTATGCCCAGTACATGACCTTATGGGACTTTCCTACTTGGCAGTACATCTAC
GTATTAGTCATCGCTATTACCATGGTGATGCGGTTTTGGCAGTACATCAATGGGCGTGGATAGCGGTTTG
ACTCACGGGGATTTCCAAGTCTCCACCCCATTGACGTCAATGGGAGTTTGTTTTGGCACCAAAATCAACG
GGACTTTCCAAAATGTCGTAACAACTCCGCCCCATTGACGCAAATGGGCGGTAGGCGTGTACGGTGGGAG
GTCTATATAAGCAGAGCTGGTTTAGTGAACCGTCAGATCCGCTAGCGCTACCGGACTCAGATCTGGTACC
CCTTGCAGCTTCCAGTTGTCAGGAAGAGAAGGCTCCCATGGATCCTGTGGTGGTGCTGGGGCTCTGTCTC
TCCTGTTTGCTTCTCCTTTCACTCTGGAAACAGAGCTATGGGGGAGGGAAGCTTCGAATTCTGCAGTCGA
CGGTACCGCGGGCCCGGGATCCACCGGTAATGGCAAACCTGGACAAGATGCTGAACACCACCGTGACCGA
GGTGCGCAAGTTCCTGCAAGCGGACAGAGTGTGCGTGTTCAAGTTCGAGGAAGATTACTCCGGCACCGTC
TCGCACGAAGCCGTGGACGACAGATGGATTAGCATCCTGAAGACCCAGGTGCAGGACAGATACTTCATGG
AAACCAGAGGCGAGGAATACGTCCACGGCAGATACCAGGCCATCGCCGACATCTACACAGCCAATCTGGT
CGAGTGCTACAGAGACCTGCTGATCGAGTTTCAGGTGCGGGCCATTCTGGCTGTCCCCATCCTGCAAGGC
AAGAAGCTGTGGGGCCTGCTGGTGGCCCACCAACTGGCCGGCCCTCGGGAGTGGCAGACCTGGGAAATCG
ACTTCCTGAAACAGCAAGCCGTGGTGATGGGCATCGCCATCCAGCAGAGCTAGGCGGCCGCGACTCTAGA
TCATAATCAGCCATACCACATTTGTAGAGGTTTTACTTGCTTTAAAAAACCTCCCACACCTCCCCCTGAA
CCTGAAACATAAAATGAATGCAATTGTTGTTGTTAACTTGTTTATTGCAGCTTATAATGGTTACAAATAA
AGCAATAGCATCACAAATTTCACAAATAAAGCATTTTTTTCACTGCATTCTAGTTGTGGTTTGTCCAAAC
TCATCAATGTATCTTAAGGCGTAAATTGTAAGCGTTAATATTTTGTTAAAATTCGCGTTAAATTTTTGTT
AAATCAGCTCATTTTTTAACCAATAGGCCGAAATCGGCAAAATCCCTTATAAATCAAAAGAATAGACCGA
GATAGGGT
[37 nt withheld, positions 1549-1585]
AAAGAACGTGGACTCCAACGTCAAAGG
[49 nt withheld, positions 1613-1661]
T
[91 nt withheld, positions 1663-1753]
G
[124 nt withheld, positions 1755-1878]
CAGGTGGCACTTTTCGGGGAAATGTGCGCGGAACCCCTATTTGTTTATTTTTCTAAATACATTCAAATAT
GTATCCGCTCATGAGACAATAACCCTGATAAATGCTTCAATAATATTGAAAAAGGAAGAGTCCTGAGGCG
GAAAGAACCAGCTGTGGAATGTGTGTCAGTTAGGGTGTGGAAAGTCCCCAGGCTCCCCAGCAGGCAGAAG
TATGCAAAGCATGCATCTCAATTAGTCAGCAACCAGGTGTGGAAAGTCCCCAGGCTCCCCAGCAGGCAGA
AGTATGCAAAGCATGCATCTCAATTAGTCAGCAACCATAGTCCCGCCCCTAACTCCGCCCATCCCGCCCC
TAACTCCGCCCAGTTCCGCCCATTCTCCGCCCCATGGCTGACTAATTTTTTTTATTTATGCAGAGGCCGA
GGCCGCCTCGGCCTCTGAGCTATTCCAGAAGTAGTGAGGAGGCTTTTTTGGAGGCCTAGGCTTTTGCAAA
GATCGATCAAGAGACAGGATGAGGATCGTTTCGCATGATTGAACAAGATGGATTGCACGCAGGTTCTCCG
GCCGCTTGGGTGGAGAGGCTATTCGGCTATGACTGGGCACAACAGACAATCGGCTGCTCTGATGCCGCCG
TGTTCCGGCTGTCAGCGCAGGGGCGCCCGGTTCTTTTTGTCAAGACCGACCTGTCCGGTGCCCTGAATGA
ACTGCAAGACGAGGCAGCGCGGCTATCGTGGCTGGCCACGACGGGCGTTCCTTGCGCAGCTGTGCTCGAC
GTTGTCACTGAAGCGGGAAGGGACTGGCTGCTATTGGGCGAAGTGCCGGGGCAGGATCTCCTGTCATCTC
ACCTTGCTCCTGCCGAGAAAGTATCCATCATGGCTGATGCAATGCGGCGGCTGCATACGCTTGATCCGGC
TACCTGCCCATTCGACCACCAAGCGAAACATCGCATCGAGCGAGCACGTACTCGGATGGAAGCCGGTCTT
GTCGATCAGGATGATCTGGACGAAGAGCATCAGGGGCTCGCGCCAGCCGAACTGTTCGCCAGGCTCAAGG
CGAGCATGCCCGACGGCGAGGATCTCGTCGTGACCCATGGCGATGCCTGCTTGCCGAATATCATGGTGGA
AAATGGCCGCTTTTCTGGATTCATCGACTGTGGCCGGCTGGGTGTGGCGGACCGCTATCAGGACATAGCG
TTGGCTACCCGTGATATTGCTGAAGAGCTTGGCGGCGAATGGGCTGACCGCTTCCTCGTGCTTTACGGTA
TCGCCGCTCCCGATTCGCAGCGCATCGCCTTCTATCGCCTTCTTGACGAGTTCTTCTGAGCGGGACTCTG
GGGTTCGAAATGACCGACCAAGCGACGCCCAACCTGCCATCACGAGATTTCGATTCCACCGCCGCCTTCT
ATGAAAGGTTGGGCTTCGGAATCGTTTTCCGGGACGCCGGCTGGATGATCCTCCAGCGCGGGGATCTCAT
GCTGGAGTTCTTCGCCCACCCTAGGGGGAGGCTAACTGAAACACGGAAGGAGACAATACCGGAAGGAACC
CGCGCTATGACGGCAATAAAAAGACAGAATAAAACGCACGGTGTTGGGTCGTTTGTTCATAAACGCGGGG
TTCGGTCCCAGGGCTGGCACTCTGTCGATACCCCACCGAGACCCCATTGGGGCCAATACGCCCGCGTTTC
TTCCTTTTCCCCACCCCACCCCCCAAGTTCGGGTGAAGGCCCAGGGCTCGCAGCCAACGTCGGGGCGGCA
GGCCCTGCCATAGCCTCAGGTTACTCATATATACTTTAGATTGATTTAAAACTTCATTTTTAATTTAAAA
GGATCTAGGTGAAGATCCTTTTTGATAATCTCATGACCAAAATCCCTTAACGTGAGTTTTCGTTCCACTG
AGCGTCAGACCCCGTAGAAAAGATCAAAGGATCTTCTTGAGATCCTTTTTTTCTGCGCGTAATCTGCTGC
TTGCAAACAAAAAAACCACCGCTACCAGCGGTGGTTTGTTTGCCGGATCAAGAGCTACCAACTCTTTTTC
CGAAGGTAACTGGCTTCAGCAGAGCGCAGATACCAAATACTGTTCTTCTAGTGTAGCCGTAGTTAGGCCA
CCACTTCAAGAACTCTGTAGCACCGCCTACATACCTCGCTCTGCTAATCCTGTTACCAGTGGCTGCTGCC
AGTGGCGATAAGTCGTGTCTTACCGGGTTGGACTCAAGACGATAGTTACCGGATAAGGCGCAGCGGTCGG
GCTGAACGGGGGGTTCGTGCACACAGCCCAGCTTGGAGCGAACGACCTACACCGAACTGAGATACCTACA
GCGTGAGCTATGAGAAAGCGCCACGCTTCCCGAAGGGAGAAAGGCGGACAGGTATCCGGTAAGCGGCAGG
GTCGGAACAGGAGAGCGCACGAGGGAGCTTCCAGGGGGAAACGCCTGGTATCTTTATAGTCCTGTCGGGT
TTCGCCACCTCTGACTTGAGCGTCGATTTTTGTGATGCTCGTCAGGGGGGCGGAGCCTATGGAAAAACGC
CAGCAACGCGGCCTTTTTACGGTTCCTGGCCTTTTGCTGGCCTTTTGCTCACATGTTCTTTCCTGCGTTA
TCCCCTGATTCTGTGGATAACCGTATTACCGCCATGCATTAGTTATTAATAGTAATCAATTACGGGGTCA
TTAGTTCATAGCCCATATATGGAGTTCCG
