>Addgene plasmid #184674 | pCytERM-miRFP670nano3 | depositor partial sequence | sequence record 365347 | pCytERM-miRFP670nano3 sequence 590 bps
GCTCCCATGGATCCTGTGGTGGTGCTGGGGCTCTGTCTCTCCTGTTTGCTTCTCCTTTCACTCTGGAAAC
AGAGCTATGGGGGAGGGAAGCTTCGAATTCTGCAGTCGACGGTACCGCGGGCCCGGGATCCACCGGTAAT
GGCAAACCTGGACAAGATGCTGAACACCACCGTGACCGAGGTGCGCAAGTTCCTGCAAGCGGACAGAGTG
TGCGTGTTCAAGTTCGAGGAAGATTACTCCGGCACCGTCTCGCACGAAGCCGTGGACGACAGATGGATTA
GCATCCTGAAGACCCAGGTGCAGGACAGATACTTCATGGAAACCAGAGGCGAGGAATACGTCCACGGCAG
ATACCAGGCCATCGCCGACATCTACACAGCCAATCTGGTCGAGTGCTACAGAGACCTGCTGATCGAGTTT
CAGGTGCGGGCCATTCTGGCTGTCCCCATCCTGCAAGGCAAGAAGCTGTGGGGCCTGCTGGTGGCCCACC
AACTGGCCGGCCCTCGGGAGTGGCAGACCTGGGAAATCGACTTCCTGAAACAGCAAGCCGTGGTGATGGG
CATCGCCATCCAGCAGAGCTAGCTGAATTC
